>Addgene plasmid #96888 | pET-Duet-ECHA(37-763) K351R-FLAG (no His-tag) | addgene full sequence | sequence record 190596 | Addgene NGS Result
CAAAGGATCTTCTTGAGATCCTTTTTTTCTGCGCGTAATCTGCTGCTTGCAAACAAAAAAACCACCGCTA
CCAGCGGTGGTTTGTTTGCCGGATCAAGAGCTACCAACTCTTTTTCCGAAGGTAACTGGCTTCAGCAGAG
CGCAGATACCAAATACTGTCCTTCTAGTGTAGCCGTAGTTAGGCCACCACTTCAAGAACTCTGTAGCACC
GCCTACATACCTCGCTCTGCTAATCCTGTTACCAGTGGCTGCTGCCAGTGGCGATAAGTCGTGTCTTACC
GGGTTGGACTCAAGACGATAGTTACCGGATAAGGCGCAGCGGTCGGGCTGAACGGGGGGTTCGTGCACAC
AGCCCAGCTTGGAGCGAACGACCTACACCGAACTGAGATACCTACAGCGTGAGCTATGAGAAAGCGCCAC
GCTTCCCGAAGGGAGAAAGGCGGACAGGTATCCGGTAAGCGGCAGGGTCGGAACAGGAGAGCGCACGAGG
GAGCTTCCAGGGGGAAACGCCTGGTATCTTTATAGTCCTGTCGGGTTTCGCCACCTCTGACTTGAGCGTC
GATTTTTGTGATGCTCGTCAGGGGGGCGGAGCCTATGGAAAAACGCCAGCAACGCGGCCTTTTTACGGTT
CCTGGCCTTTTGCTGGCCTTTTGCTCACATGTTCTTTCCTGCGTTATCCCCTGATTCTGTGGATAACCGT
ATTACCGCCTTTGAGTGAGCTGATACCGCTCGCCGCAGCCGAACGACCGAGCGCAGCGAGTCAGTGAGCG
AGGAAGCGGAAGAGCGCCTGATGCGGTATTTTCTCCTTACGCATCTGTGCGGTATTTCACACCGCAATGG
TGCACTCTCAGTACAATCTGCTCTGATGCCGCATAGTTAAGCCAGTATACACTCCGCTATCGCTACGTGA
CTGGGTCATGGCTGCGCCCCGACACCCGCCAACACCCGCTGACGCGCCCTGACGGGCTTGTCTGCTCCCG
GCATCCGCTTACAGACAAGCTGTGACCGTCTCCGGGAGCTGCATGTGTCAGAGGTTTTCACCGTCATCAC
CGAAACGCGCGAGGCAGCTGCGGTAAAGCTCATCAGCGTGGTCGTGAAGCGATTCACAGATGTCTGCCTG
TTCATCCGCGTCCAGCTCGTTGAGTTTCTCCAGAAGCGTTAATGTCTGGCTTCTGATAAAGCGGGCCATG
TTAAGGGCGGTTTTTTCCTGTTTGGTCACTGATGCCTCCGTGTAAGGGGGATTTCTGTTCATGGGGGTAA
TGATACCGATGAAACGAGAGAGGATGCTCACGATACGGGTTACTGATGATGAACATGCCCGGTTACTGGA
ACGTTGTGAGGGTAAACAACTGGCGGTATGGATGCGGCGGGACCAGAGAAAAATCACTCAGGGTCAATGC
CAGCGCTTCGTTAATACAGATGTAGGTGTTCCACAGGGTAGCCAGCAGCATCCTGCGATGCAGATCCGGA
ACATAATGGTGCAGGGCGCTGACTTCCGCGTTTCCAGACTTTACGAAACACGGAAACCGAAGACCATTCA
TGTTGTTGCTCAGGTCGCAGACGTTTTGCAGCAGCAGTCGCTTCACGTTCGCTCGCGTATCGGTGATTCA
TTCTGCTAACCAGTAAGGCAACCCCGCCAGCCTAGCCGGGTCCTCAACGACAGGAGCACGATCATGCTAG
TCATGCCCCGCGCCCACCGGAAGGAGCTGACTGGGTTGAAGGCTCTCAAGGGCATCGGTCGAGATCCCGG
TGCCTAATGAGTGAGCTAACTTACATTAATTGCGTTGCGCTCACTGCCCGCTTTCCAGTCGGGAAACCTG
TCGTGCCAGCTGCATTAATGAATCGGCCAACGCGCGGGGAGAGGCGGTTTGCGTATTGGGCGCCAGGGTG
GTTTTTCTTTTCACCAGTGAGACGGGCAACAGCTGATTGCCCTTCACCGCCTGGCCCTGAGAGAGTTGCA
GCAAGCGGTCCACGCTGGTTTGCCCCAGCAGGCGAAAATCCTGTTTGATGGTGGTTAACGGCGGGATATA
ACATGAGCTGTCTTCGGTATCGTCGTATCCCACTACCGAGATGTCCGCACCAACGCGCAGCCCGGACTCG
GTAATGGCGCGCATTGCGCCCAGCGCCATCTGATCGTTGGCAACCAGCATCGCAGTGGGAACGATGCCCT
CATTCAGCATTTGCATGGTTTGTTGAAAACCGGACATGGCACTCCAGTCGCCTTCCCGTTCCGCTATCGG
CTGAATTTGATTGCGAGTGAGATATTTATGCCAGCCAGCCAGACGCAGACGCGCCGAGACAGAACTTAAT
GGGCCCGCTAACAGCGCGATTTGCTGGTGACCCAATGCGACCAGATGCTCCACGCCCAGTCGCGTACCGT
CTTCATGGGAGAAAATAATACTGTTGATGGGTGTCTGGTCAGAGACATCAAGAAATAACGCCGGAACATT
AGTGCAGGCAGCTTCCACAGCAATGGCATCCTGGTCATCCAGCGGATAGTTAATGATCAGCCCACTGACG
CGTTGCGCGAGAAGATTGTGCACCGCCGCTTTACAGGCTTCGACGCCGCTTCGTTCTACCATCGACACCA
CCACGCTGGCACCCAGTTGATCGGCGCGAGATTTAATCGCCGCGACAATTTGCGACGGCGCGTGCAGGGC
CAGACTGGAGGTGGCAACGCCAATCAGCAACGACTGTTTGCCCGCCAGTTGTTGTGCCACGCGGTTGGGA
ATGTAATTCAGCTCCGCCATCGCCGCTTCCACTTTTTCCCGCGTTTTCGCAGAAACGTGGCTGGCCTGGT
TCACCACGCGGGAAACGGTCTGATAAGAGACACCGGCATACTCTGCGACATCGTATAACGTTACTGGTTT
CACATTCACCACCCTGAATTGACTCTCTTCCGGGCGCTATCATGCCATACCGCGAAAGGTTTTGCGCCAT
TCGATGGTGTCCGGGATCTCGACGCTCTCCCTTATGCGACTCCTGCATTAGGAAGCAGCCCAGTAGTAGG
TTGAGGCCGTTGAGCACCGCCGCCGCAAGGAATGGTGCATGCAAGGAGATGGCGCCCAACAGTCCCCCGG
CCACGGGGCCTGCCACCATACCCACGCCGAAACAAGCGCTCATGAGCCCGAAGTGGCGAGCCCGATCTTC
CCCATCGGTGATGTCGGCGATATAGGCGCCAGCAACCGCACCTGTGGCGCCGGTGATGCCGGCCACGATG
CGTCCGGCGTAGAGGATCGAGATCGATCTCGATCCCGCGAAATTAATACGACTCACTATAGGGGAATTGT
GAGCGGATAACAATTCCCCTCTAGAAATAATTTTGTTTAACTTTAAGAAGGAGATATACCATGGGCAGCA
GCCATCACCATCATCACCACAGCCAGGATCCGAATTCGAGCTCGGCGCGCCTGCAGGTCGACAAGCTTGC
GGCCGCATAATGCTTAAGTCGAACAGAAAGTAATCGTATTGTACACGGCCGCATAATCGAAATTAATACG
ACTCACTATAGGGGAATTGTGAGCGGATAACAATTCCCCATCTTAGTATATTAGTTAAGTATAAGAAGGA
GATATACATATGACCAGAACCCATATTAATTATGGCGTCAAAGGGGATGTGGCAGTTATTCGGATTAACT
CACCCAATTCAAAGGTAAATACATTGAATAAAGAAGTACAGTCAGAGTTCATAGAAGTCATGAACGAAAT
CTGGGCCAACGACCAAATCAGGAGTGCTGTCCTTATCTCATCAAAGCCTGGCTGCTTTGTCGCAGGGGCT
GACATCAACATGCTATCCTCTTGTACAACCCCCCAAGAAGCAACACGAATATCACAGGAAGGTCAGAGAA
TGTTTGAGAAACTTGAAAAGTCCCCAAAGCCCGTTGTGGCCGCCATCAGTGGATCCTGCTTGGGAGGAGG
ACTTGAGCTTGCCATAGCATGCCAATACAGAATAGCAACAAAAGACAGAAAAACAGTATTAGGTGTCCCT
GAAGTGTTGCTGGGGATCTTACCAGGAGCCGGAGGTACCCAGAGACTGCCCAAAATGGTGGGTGTGCCTG
CTGCATTTGACATGATGCTGACTGGCAGGAACATTCGTGCAGACAGAGCAAAGAAAATGGGACTGGTTGA
CCAGTTGGTGGAACCGCTGGGACCAGGAATAAAATCACCAGAAGAAAGGACAATTGAATACCTAGAGGAA
GTTGCAGTTAATTTTGCCAAAGGCCTGGCTGATCGGAAAGTCTCTGCAAAGCAGAGCAAAGGCCTTGTGG
AAAAGCTGACAACGTATGCCATGACTGTCCCATTTGTCAGACAACAGGTTTACAAAACAGTTGAAGAAAA
AGTGAAGAAGCAGACTAAAGGCCTTTATCCTGCCCCTTTGAAAATAATTGATGCTGTGAAGGCTGGACTT
GAGCAAGGCAGTGACGCTGGTTATCTTGCTGAATCGCAGAAATTTGGAGAGCTTGCATTGACCAAAGAAT
CGAAGGCCCTGATGGGGCTTTATAACGGCCAGGTCCTGTGCAAGAGGAATAAATTTGGAGCACCACAGAA
GAACGTTCAGCAGCTAGCCATCCTTGGCGCAGGGCTGATGGGGGCTGGCATTGCCCAGGTCTCTGTGGAT
AAGGGACTGAAAACTCTTCTTAAAGACACCACAGTGACGGGGCTGGGCCGGGGACAGCAGCAAGTGTTCA
AAGGGCTGAACGACAAAGTGAAGAAGAAAGCTCTCACATCATTTGAAAGGGATTCCATCTTCAGCAACTT
GATTGGGCAGCTGGATTACAAAGGCTTTGAGAAGGCCGACATGGTGATTGAGGCTGTGTTTGAGGACCTC
GGTGTAAAGCACAAAGTGTTAAAGGAAGTGGAAAGCGTGACTCCAGAACACTGTATCTTTGCCAGCAACA
CATCTGCTCTCCCAATCAATCAAATTGCTGCTGTCAGCAAAAGGCCTGAGAAGGTGATCGGCATGCACTA
CTTCTCCCCCGTGGACAAGATGCAGCTCCTAGAAATCATCACCACTGACAAAACCTCCAAGGACACAACG
GCCTCTGCCGTGGCCGTGGGGCTCAGGCAAGGGAAGGTCATCATTGTGGTCAAGGACGGACCCGGCTTCT
ACACCACCAGGTGTCTTGCACCCATGATGTCTGAAGTCATGCGAATCCTCCAGGAAGGAGTTGACCCTAA
GAAGCTGGACGCCTTGACCACAGGTTTCGGCTTCCCTGTGGGTGCTGCCACGCTGGCAGACGAAGTGGGT
GTGGATGTAGCACAGCACGTAGCAGAAGATCTAGGCAAAGCCTTTGGGGAGCGATTTGGAGGTGGCAGCG
TAGAACTGCTGAAACAGATGGTCTCCAAGGGCTTCTTAGGTCGCAAGTCTGGGAAGGGCTTTTACATCTA
TCAGGAGGGCTCAAAGAATAAGAGTTTGAATTCTGAAATGGATAATATCTTGGCAAATCTGAGGCTGCCT
GCCAAGCCCGAGGTCTCCTCTGATGAAGACGTCCAATACCGTGTGATAACAAGGTTCGTGAACGAGGCAG
TCCTGTGCCTACAGGAAGGGATCCTGGCCACACCGGCAGAGGGAGACATCGGAGCTGTCTTTGGGCTTGG
CTTTCCCCCTTGTCTCGGAGGGCCCTTCCGCTTTGTGGATCTGTATGGTGCTCAGAAGGTAGTGGACCGG
CTACGGAAGTACGAGTCTGCCTATGGAACACAGTTTACCCCATGCCAGCTGCTCCTCGACCACGCTAACA
ACTCTAGCAAGAAGTTCTACCAGGATTACAAGGATGACGACGATAAGTGACTCGAGTCTGGTAAAGAAAC
CGCTGCTGCGAAATTTGAACGCCAGCACATGGACTCGTCTACTAGCGCAGCTTAATTAACCTAGGCTGCT
GCCACCGCTGAGCAATAACTAGCATAACCCCTTGGGGCCTCTAAACGGGTCTTGAGGGGTTTTTTGCTGA
AAGGAGGAACTATATCCGGATTGGCGAATGGG
[124 nt withheld, positions 5983-6106]
C
[91 nt withheld, positions 6108-6198]
A
[49 nt withheld, positions 6200-6248]
CCTTTGACGTTGGAGTCCACGTTCTTT
[37 nt withheld, positions 6276-6312]
ACCCTATCTCGGTCTATTCTTTTGATTTATAAGGGATTTTGCCGATTTCGGCCTATTGGTTAAAAAATGA
GCTGATTTAACAAAAATTTAACGCGAATTTTAACAAAATATTAACGTTTACAATTTCTGGCGGCACGATG
GCATGAGATTATCAAAAAGGATCTTCACCTAGATCCTTTTAAATTAAAAATGAAGTTTTAAATCAATCTA
AAGTATATATGAGTAAACTTGGTCTGACAGTTACCAATGCTTAATCAGTGAGGCACCTATCTCAGCGATC
TGTCTATTTCGTTCATCCATAGTTGCCTGACTCCCCGTCGTGTAGATAACTACGATACGGGAGGGCTTAC
CATCTGGCCCCAGTGCTGCAATGATACCGCGAGACCCACGCTCACCGGCTCCAGATTTATCAGCAATAAA
CCAGCCAGCCGGAAGGGCCGAGCGCAGAAGTGGTCCTGCAACTTTATCCGCCTCCATCCAGTCTATTAAT
TGTTGCCGGGAAGCTAGAGTAAGTAGTTCGCCAGTTAATAGTTTGCGCAACGTTGTTGCCATTGCTACAG
GCATCGTGGTGTCACGCTCGTCGTTTGGTATGGCTTCATTCAGCTCCGGTTCCCAACGATCAAGGCGAGT
TACATGATCCCCCATGTTGTGCAAAAAAGCGGTTAGCTCCTTCGGTCCTCCGATCGTTGTCAGAAGTAAG
TTGGCCGCAGTGTTATCACTCATGGTTATGGCAGCACTGCATAATTCTCTTACTGTCATGCCATCCGTAA
GATGCTTTTCTGTGACTGGTGAGTACTCAACCAAGTCATTCTGAGAATAGTGTATGCGGCGACCGAGTTG
CTCTTGCCCGGCGTCAATACGGGATAATACCGCGCCACATAGCAGAACTTTAAAAGTGCTCATCATTGGA
AAACGTTCTTCGGGGCGAAAACTCTCAAGGATCTTACCGCTGTTGAGATCCAGTTCGATGTAACCCACTC
GTGCACCCAACTGATCTTCAGCATCTTTTACTTTCACCAGCGTTTCTGGGTGAGCAAAAACAGGAAGGCA
AAATGCCGCAAAAAAGGGAATAAGGGCGACACGGAAATGTTGAATACTCATACTCTTCCTTTTTCAATCA
TGATTGAAGCATTTATCAGGGTTATTGTCTCATGAGCGGATACATATTTGAATGTATTTAGAAAAATAAA
CAAATAGGTCATGACCAAAATCCCTTAACGTGAGTTTTCGTTCCACTGAGCGTCAGACCCCGTAGAAAAG
AT
Features (pLannotate 1.2.2; 22 found; start..end, strand, type, name):
     13..601     +  rep_origin     ori: high-copy-number ColE1/pMB1/pBR322/pUC origin of replication
    787..926     -  misc_feature   bom: basis of mobility region from pBR322
   1028..1219    -  CDS            rop: Rop protein, which maintains plasmids at low copy number; rop
   1236..1616    +  CDS            YPB1_ECOLX: Protein predicted: Swiss-Prot protein existence level 4. From Escherichia coli.
   1678..1742    -  CDS            TcR (fragment): tetracycline efflux protein; tet; confers resistance to tetracycline
   1757..1778    -  protein_bind   CAP binding site: CAP binding activates transcription in the presence of cAMP. E. coli catabolite activator protein
   1791..2873    -  CDS            lacI: lac repressor; lacI; The lac repressor binds to the lac operator to inhibit transcription in E. coli. This inhibition can be relieved by adding lactose or isopropyl-β-D-thiogalactopyranoside (IPTG).
   2874..2951    -  promoter       lacI promoter: lacI
   2959..3238    -  CDS            TcR (fragment): tetracycline efflux protein; tet; confers resistance to tetracycline
   3264..3282    +  promoter       T7 promoter: promoter for bacteriophage T7 RNA polymerase
   3283..3307    +  protein_bind   lac operator: The lac repressor binds to the lac operator to inhibit transcription in E. coli. This inhibition can be relieved by adding lactose or isopropyl-β-D-thiogalactopyranoside (IPTG). lac repressor encoded by lacI
   3322..3344    +  RBS            RBS: efficient ribosome binding site from bacteriophage T7 gene 10 (Olins and Rangwala, 1989)
   3494..3512    +  promoter       T7 promoter: promoter for bacteriophage T7 RNA polymerase
   3513..3537    +  protein_bind   lac operator: The lac repressor binds to the lac operator to inhibit transcription in E. coli. This inhibition can be relieved by adding lactose or isopropyl-β-D-thiogalactopyranoside (IPTG). lac repressor encoded by lacI
   3580..5763    +  CDS            Hadha: ECHA_MOUSE - Experimental evidence at protein level: Swiss-Prot protein existence level 1. Mitochondrial trifunctional enzyme catalyzes the last three of the four reactions of the mitochondrial beta-oxidation pathway. The mitochondrial beta-oxidation pathway is the major energy-producing process in tissues and is performed through four consecutive reactions breaking down fatty acids into acetyl-CoA. Among the enzymes involved in this pathway, the trifunctional enzyme exhibits specificity for long-chain fatty acids. Mitochondrial trifunctional enzyme is a heterotetrameric complex composed of tw
   5764..5787    +  CDS            3xFLAG (fragment): three tandem FLAG® epitope tags
   5803..5844    +  CDS            S-Tag (fragment): affinity and epitope tag derived from pancreatic ribonuclease A
   5874..5891    +  CDS            SET1 (fragment): solubility-enhancement tag derived from T7 phage gene 10B
   5899..5946    +  terminator     T7 terminator: transcription terminator for bacteriophage T7 RNA polymerase
   5983..6438    +  rep_origin     f1 ori (sequence partly withheld): f1 bacteriophage origin of replication; arrow indicates direction of (+) strand synthesis
   6553..7413    -  CDS            AmpR: β-lactamase; bla; confers resistance to ampicillin, carbenicillin, and related antibiotics
   7414..7506    -  promoter       AmpR promoter: bla
