[The description below was written by a language model from this plasmid's Addgene catalogue record and pLannotate feature annotations shown in this document.]
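Description:
pET-Duet-ECHA(37-763) K351R-FLAG (no His-tag) is a bacterial expression plasmid built on the Novagen pETDuet backbone, designed to produce a tagged, mutant form of the mouse mitochondrial trifunctional enzyme alpha subunit (ECHA, gene Hadha) in E. coli. It replicates from a ColE1/pBR322-type origin accompanied by the bom region and the rop gene, consistent with its low-copy designation. It is selected with ampicillin through the β-lactamase gene and also carries an f1 origin. A lacI gene with its own promoter supplies the lac repressor.

The backbone has two T7 promoter/lac operator units. The first, with its T7 gene 10 ribosome binding site, has no annotated coding sequence after it, so the first cloning site appears to be empty, which fits the "no His-tag" label. The Hadha insert was cloned between NdeI and XhoI downstream of the second T7 promoter/lac operator and is followed by a T7 terminator. Expression therefore requires T7 RNA polymerase in the host and is inducible with IPTG. The coding sequence lacks amino acids 1–36 and carries a lysine 351 to arginine substitution. A short C-terminal FLAG epitope immediately follows it, annotated as a fragment of 3xFLAG. The S-tag fragment further downstream is backbone sequence, and the record does not indicate that it is part of the expressed protein.

The name gives residues 37–763 whereas the purpose field says 37–768. In addition, the sequenced record (7,574 nt) is slightly shorter than the listed total size of 7,634 bp. The associated publication concerns lysine succinylation and SIRT5 in cardiac function, so the K351R mutant is plausibly a control that cannot be modified at that lysine, though the record does not state this explicitly.
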