Addgene plasmid #96888: pET-Duet-ECHA(37-763) K351R-FLAG (no His-tag)
Purpose: expresses-flag tagged mouse ECHA(37-768) K351R in E.coli cells (no His-tag)
Depositing lab: Hening Lin. Depositing organization: Cornell University. Publication: Metabolomics-assisted proteomics identifies succinylation and SIRT5 as important regulators of cardiac function. Sadhukhan S, Liu X, Ryu D, Nelson OD, Stupinski JA, Li Z, Chen W, Zhang S, Weiss RS, Locasale JW, Auwerx J, Lin H. Proc Natl Acad Sci U S A. 2016 Apr 19;113(16):4320-5. doi: 10.1073/pnas.1519858113. Epub 2016 Apr 5. PubMed 27051063.
Backbone
  Vector backbone: pETduet
  Backbone manufacturer: Novagen
  Backbone size w/o insert (bp): 5420
  Total vector size (bp): 7634
  Vector type: Bacterial Expression
Growth in bacteria
  Bacterial resistance: Ampicillin, 100 μg/mL
  Growth temperature: 37°C
  Growth strain: DH5alpha
  Copy number: Low Copy
Gene/Insert
  Gene/Insert name: Trifunctional enzyme subunit alpha, mitochondrial (alt names: ECHA; Hadha)
  Species: M. musculus (mouse)
  Insert size (bp): 2214
  Mutation: deleted amino acid 1-36, mutated lysine 351 to arginine
  Entrez Gene: Hadha (a.k.a. C77020, Mtpa)
  Promoter: T7
  Tag / fusion protein: FLAG-tagged (C terminal on insert)
  Cloning method: Restriction Enzyme; 5′ cloning site NdeI (not destroyed); 3′ cloning site XhoI (not destroyed)
  Sequencing primers: 5′ forward gene primer; 3′ T7 terminator
Terms and licenses: Academic/Nonprofit Terms; Industry Terms: Not Available to Industry
How to cite: pET-Duet-ECHA(37-763) K351R-FLAG (no His-tag) was a gift from Hening Lin (Addgene plasmid # 96888 ; http://n2t.net/addgene:96888 ; RRID:Addgene_96888)
