>Addgene plasmid #96888 | pET-Duet-ECHA(37-763) K351R-FLAG (no His-tag) | depositor partial sequence | sequence record 180439 | forward region
GGGGAATTGTGAGCGGATACAATTCCCCATCTTAGTATATTAGTTAAGTATAAGAAGGAGATATNCATAT
GACCAGAACCCATATTAATTATGGCGTCAAAGGGGATGTGGCAGTTATTCGGATTAACTCACCCAATTCA
AAGGTAAATACATTGAATAAAGAAGTACAGTCAGAGTTCATAGAAGTCATGAACGAAATCTGGGCCAACG
ACCAAATCAGGAGTGCTGTCCTTATCTCATCAAAGCCTGGCTGCTTTGTCGCAGGGGCTGACATCAACAT
GCTATCCTCTTGTACAACCCCCCAAGAAGCAACACGAATATCACAGGAAGGTCAGAGAATGTTTGAGAAA
CTTGAAAAGTCCCCAAAGCCCGTTGTGGCCGCCATCAGTGGATCCTGCTTGGGAGGAGGACTTGAGCTTG
CCATAGCATGCCAATACAGAATAGCAACAAAAGACAGAAAAACAGTATTAGGTGTCCCTGAAGTGTTGCT
GGGGATCTTACCAGGAGCCGGAGGTACCCAGAGACTGCCCAAAATGGTGGGTGTGCCTGCTGCATTTGAC
ATGATGCTGACTGGCAGGAACATTCGTGCAGACAGAGCAAAGAAAATGGGACTGGTTGACCAGTTGGTGG
AACCGCTGGGACCAGGAATAAAATCACCAGAAGAAAGGACAATTGAATACCTAGAGGAAGTTGCAGTTAA
TTTTGCCAAAGGCCTGGCTGATCGGAAAGTCTCT
