>Addgene plasmid #96888 | pET-Duet-ECHA(37-763) K351R-FLAG (no His-tag) | depositor partial sequence | sequence record 180440 | Middle of insert
TGCAAGCAGAGCAAAGGCCTTGTGGAAAAGCTGACAACGTATGCCATGACTGTCCCATTTGTCAGACAAC
AGGTTTACAAAACAGTTGAAGAAAAAGTGAAGAAGCAGACTAAAGGCCTTTATCCTGCCCCTTTGAAAAT
AATTGATGCTGTGAAGGCTGGACTTGAGCAAGGCAGTGACGCTGGTTATCTTGCTGAATCGCAGAAATTT
GGAGAGCTTGCATTGACCAAAGAATCGAAGGCCCTGATGGGGCTTTATAACGGCCAGGTCCTGTGCAAGA
GGAATAAATTTGGAGCACCACAGAAGAACGTTCAGCAGCTAGCCATCCTTGGCGCAGGGCTGATGGGGGC
TGGCATTGCCCAGGTCTCTGTGGATAAGGGACTGAAAACTCTTCTTAAAGACACCACAGTGACGGGGCTG
GGCCGGGGACAGCAGCAAGTGTTCAAAGGGCTGAACGACAAAGTGAAGAAGAAAGCTCTCACATCATTTG
AAAGGGATTCCATCTTCAGCAACTTGATTGGGCAGCTGGATTACAAAGGCTTTGAGAAGGCCGACATGGT
GATTGAGGCTGTGTTTGAGGACCTCGGTGTAAAGCACAAAGTGTTAAAGGAAGTGGAAAGCGTGACTCCA
GAACACTGTATCTTTGCCAGCAACACATCTGCTCTCCCAATCAATCAAATTGCTGCTGTCAGCAAAAGGC
CTGAGAAGGTGATCGGCATGCA
