>Addgene plasmid #96888 | pET-Duet-ECHA(37-763) K351R-FLAG (no His-tag) | depositor partial sequence | sequence record 180441 | T7 terminator
TGTAGACGAGTCCATGTGCTGGCGTTCAAATTTCGCAGCAGCGGTTTCTTTACCAGACTCGAGTCACTTA
TCGTCGTCATCCTTGTAATCCTGGTAGAACTTCTTGCTAGAGTTGTTAGCGTGGTCGAGGAGCAGCTGGC
ATGGGGTAAACTGTGTTCCATAGGCAGACTCGTACTTCCGTAGCCGGTCCACTACCTTCTGAGCACCATA
CAGATCCACAAAGCGGAAGGGCCCTCCGAGACAAGGGGGAAAGCCAAGCCCAAAGACAGCTCCGATGTCT
CCCTCTGCCGGTGTGGCCAGGATCCCTTCCTGTAGGCACAGGACTGCCTCGTTCACGAACCTTGTTATCA
CACGGTATTGGACGTCTTCATCAGAGGAGACCTCGGGCTTGGCAGGCAGCCTCAGATTTGCCAAGATATT
ATCCATTTCAGAATTCAAACTCTTATTCTTTGAGCCCTCCTGATAGATGTAAAAGCCCTTCCCAGACTTG
CGACCTAAGAAGCCCTTGGAGACCATCTGTTTCAGCAGTTCTACGCTGCCACCTCCAAATCGCTCCCCAA
AGGCTTTGCCTAGATCTTCTGCTACGTGCTGTGCTACATCCACACCCACTTCGTCTGCCAGCGTGGCAGC
ACCCACAGGGAAGCCGAAACCTGTGGTCAAGGCGTCCAGCTTCTTAGGGTCAACTCCTTCCTGGAGGATT
CGCATGACTTCAGACATCATGGG
